Addgene plasmid #161540: pJM553 ZF10x6-C 3xFLAG-NLS-DsDed-ZF1-PEST in TUPV2
Purpose: Inducible expression of 3xFLAG-NLS-DsDed-ZF1-PEST under the ZF10x6-C promoter
Depositing lab: Joshua Leonard. Depositing organization: Northwestern University. Publication: Model-guided design of mammalian genetic programs. Muldoon JJ, Kandula V, Hong M, Donahue PS, Boucher JD, Bagheri N, Leonard JN. Sci Adv. 2021 Feb 19;7(8). pii: 7/8/eabe9375. doi: 10.1126/sciadv.abe9375. Print 2021 Feb. PubMed 33608279.
Backbone
  Vector backbone: pJM451 EF1α EBFP2-P2A-BlastR (TUPV2)
  Vector type: Mammalian Expression, Synthetic Biology
Growth in bacteria
  Bacterial resistance: Ampicillin, 100 μg/mL
  Growth temperature: 37°C
  Growth strain: DH5alpha
  Copy number: High Copy
Gene/Insert
  Gene/Insert name: 3xFLAG-NLS-DsRed-ZF1-PEST
  Species: Synthetic
  Promoter: ZF10x6-C
  Tag / fusion protein: 3x-FLAG (N terminal on insert)
  Cloning method: Restriction Enzyme; 5′ cloning site MluI (not destroyed); 3′ cloning site NotI (not destroyed)
  Sequencing primers: 5′ CGACACGGAAATGTTGAATAC; 3′ CAGTGGGAGTGGCACCTTCC
Terms and licenses: Academic/Nonprofit Terms; Industry Terms: Not Available to Industry
How to cite: pJM553 ZF10x6-C 3xFLAG-NLS-DsDed-ZF1-PEST in TUPV2 was a gift from Joshua Leonard (Addgene plasmid # 161540 ; http://n2t.net/addgene:161540 ; RRID:Addgene_161540)
