[The description below was written by a language model from this plasmid's Addgene catalogue record and pLannotate feature annotations shown in this document.]
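Description:
pJM553 is a mammalian expression and synthetic-biology plasmid built in the TUPV2 transcription-unit backbone (derived from pJM451, whose EF1α EBFP2-P2A-BlastR cassette appears to have been replaced, since none of those parts is annotated in the sequenced plasmid). It is propagated in E. coli as a high-copy plasmid through a ColE1/pUC-type origin, with ampicillin selection provided by the bla gene and its own promoter. The backbone also carries an f1 phage origin and remnants of a lac promoter/operator region. An SV40 early promoter followed by only a short fragment of a bleomycin-resistance gene and an SV40 poly(A) signal is present, so no intact mammalian selection marker is evident from the feature table.

The payload, cloned between MluI and NotI, is a synthetic fusion protein driven by the ZF10x6-C promoter. The name suggests six binding sites for zinc finger domain ZF10 placed upstream of a minimal TATA-box promoter, a fragment of which is annotated. Transcription should therefore be low until a ZF10-based transcriptional activator is supplied. The coding region comprises an N-terminal 3xFLAG epitope, a nuclear localisation signal, a DsRed-Express2-derived domain, the ZF1 DNA-binding domain (falling in an unannotated gap) and a C-terminal PEST degron from mouse ornithine decarboxylase that shortens protein half-life. It is terminated by the bGH poly(A) signal. The record names the red domain "DsDed" in the title and "DsRed" in the insert field without explaining the difference. "DsDed" may denote a non-fluorescent variant, but this is not stated. The construct provides inducible expression of a ZF1-targeted regulatory protein as a component of model-guided mammalian genetic circuits.
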