Features (pLannotate 1.2.2; 18 found; start..end, strand, type, name):
    305..321     +  promoter       minP (fragment): minimal TATA-box promoter with low basal activity
    408..431     +  CDS            3xFLAG (fragment): three tandem FLAG® epitope tags
    501..1175    +  CDS            DsRed-Express2: DsRed-Express2 is a basic (constitutively fluorescent) orange fluorescent protein published in 2008, derived from Discosoma sp.. It is reported to be a rapidly-maturing protein.
   1503..1622    +  CDS            Odc1 (fragment): DCOR_MOUSE - Also known as Odc. Experimental evidence at protein level: Swiss-Prot protein existence level 1. Catalyzes the first and rate-limiting step of polyamine biosynthesis that converts ornithine into putrescine, which is the precursor for the polyamines, spermidine and spermine. Polyamines are essential for cell proliferation and are implicated in cellular processes, ranging from DNA replication to apoptosis. From Mus musculus (Mouse).
   1676..1787    +  polyA_signal   bGH poly(A) signal: bovine growth hormone polyadenylation signal
   2272..2297    -  misc_feature   MCS (fragment): pBluescript multiple cloning site
   2669..3097    +  rep_origin     f1 ori (sequence partly withheld): f1 bacteriophage origin of replication; arrow indicates direction of (+) strand synthesis
   3102..3124    +  promoter       SV40 promoter (fragment): SV40 enhancer and early promoter
   3125..3316    +  promoter       SV40 promoter: SV40 early promoter
   3343..3441    +  CDS            ble (fragment): BLE_KLEPN - Experimental evidence at protein level: Swiss-Prot protein existence level 1. Binding protein with a strong affinity to the bleomycin family of antibiotics. Binds to CL990; an antimitotic-antibiotic compound. From Klebsiella pneumoniae.
   3436..3557    +  polyA_signal   SV40 poly(A) signal: SV40 polyadenylation signal
   3630..3646    -  protein_bind   lac operator: The lac repressor binds to the lac operator to inhibit transcription in E. coli. This inhibition can be relieved by adding lactose or isopropyl-β-D-thiogalactopyranoside (IPTG). lac repressor encoded by lacI
   3654..3684    -  promoter       lac promoter: promoter for the E. coli lac operon
   3699..3720    -  protein_bind   CAP binding site: CAP binding activates transcription in the presence of cAMP. E. coli catabolite activator protein
   3733..3825    -  CDS            lacI (fragment): lac repressor; lacI; The lac repressor binds to the lac operator to inhibit transcription in E. coli. This inhibition can be relieved by adding lactose or isopropyl-β-D-thiogalactopyranoside (IPTG).
   4008..4596    -  rep_origin     ori: high-copy-number ColE1/pMB1/pBR322/pUC origin of replication
   4767..5627    -  CDS            AmpR: β-lactamase; bla; confers resistance to ampicillin, carbenicillin, and related antibiotics
   5628..5732    -  promoter       AmpR promoter: bla
>Addgene plasmid #161540 | pJM553 ZF10x6-C 3xFLAG-NLS-DsDed-ZF1-PEST in TUPV2 | addgene full sequence | sequence record 318785 | Addgene NGS Result
GACGGATCGGGAGATCGAAGACGGGCAAAACCGATGTTGACGGACTAATCCTGACAAGATCTGGGGAGGT
CGCTGAGTAGTGCGCGAGCAAAATTTAAGCTACAACAAGGCAAGGCTTGACCGACAATTGCATGAAGAAT
CTGCTTAGGGTTAGGCGTTTTGCGCTGCTTCGCGATGTACGGGCCAGATATACGCGTGGGAGATCTGCGA
GGAAGATGGTACGCGAGAAGATGGTTGAGCTGAAGATGGTGACTAAGAAGATGGTACGCGAGAAGATGGT
TGAGCTGAAGATGGTAACGCTCTCTAGAGGGTATATAATGGGGGCCACTAGTCTACTACCAGAGCTCATC
GCTAGCGCCACCATGGATTATAAGGATCACGATGGCGACTACAAGGACCACGATATTGACTACAAAGACG
ATGACGATAAAATGGCTCCTAAGAAAAAGCGCAAAGTCGGTATCCATGGCGTTCCCGGATCAGGCTCCGG
AAGTGGCTCCATGGATAGCACTGAGAACGTCATCAAGCCCTTCATGCGCTTCAAGGTGCACATGGAGGGC
TCCGTGAACGGCCACGAGTTCGAGATCGAGGGCGAGGGCGAGGGCAAGCCCTACGAGGGCACCCAGACCG
CCAAGCTCCAGGTGACCAAGGGCGGCCCCCTGCCCTTCGCCTGGGACATCCTGTCCCCCCAGTTCCAGTA
CGGCTCCAAGGTGTACGTGAAGCACCCCGCCGACATCCCCGACTACAAGAAGCTGTCCTTCCCCGAGGGC
TTCAAGTGGGAGAAGGTGATGAACTTCGAGGACGGCGGCGTGGTGACCGTGACCCAGGACTCCTCCCTCC
AGGACGGCACCTTCATCTACCACGTGAAGTTCATCGGCGTGAACTTCCCCTCCGACGGCCCCGTAATGCA
GAAGAAAACTCTGGGCTGGGAGCCCTCCACCGAGCGCCTGTACCCCCGCGACGGCGTGCTGAAGGGCGAG
ATCCACAAGGCGCTGAAGCTGAAGGGCGGCGGCCACTACCTGGTGGAGTTCAAGTCAATCTACATGGCCA
AGAAGCCCGTGAAGCTGCCCGGCTACTACTACGTGGACTCCAAGCTGGACATCACCTCCCACAACGAGGA
CTACACCGTGGTGGAGCAGTACGAGCGCGCCGAGGCCCGCCACCACCTGTTCCAGTCTGGTTCTGGTTCT
GGTTCAGGATCCGGTACCGGTGGAGCTAGACCCGGGGAGCGCCCCTTCCAGTGTCGCATTTGCATGCGGA
ACTTTTCGCGCCAGGACAGGCTTGACAGGCATACCCGTACTCATACCGGTGAAAAACCGTTTCAGTGTCG
GATCTGTATGCGAAATTTCTCCCAGAAGGAGCACTTGGCGGGGCATCTACGTACGCACACCGGCGAGAAG
CCATTCCAATGCCGAATATGCATGCGCAACTTCAGTCGCCGCGACAACCTGAACCGGCACCTAAAAACCC
ACCTGAGAGGATCTGGTTCTGGATCAGGTAGTAGTCATGGATTTCCACCTGAAGTCGAGGAACAGGATGA
TGGCACCCTCCCAATGAGCTGTGCCCAAGAGTCCGGGATGGACCGCCATCCAGCAGCTTGCGCATCAGCT
CGCATAAATGTTTAGGCGGCCGCTCGAGTCTAGAGGGCCCGTTTAAACCCGCTGATCAGCCTCGACTGTG
CCTTCTAGTTGCCAGCCATCTGTTGTTTGCCCCTCCCCCGTGCCTTCCTTGACCCTGGAAGGTGCCACTC
CCACTGTCCTTTCCTAATAAAATGAGGAAATTGCATCGCATTGTCTGAGTAGGTGTCATTCTATTCTGGG
GGGTGGGGTGGGGCAGGACAGCAAGGGGGAGGATTGGGAAGTCAATAGCAGGCATGCTGGGGATGCGGTG
GGCTCTATGGCTTCTGAGGCAGGTCGAAGAACTATTTCCTGGCTGTTACGCGAGCGCATCGCGATAAGCT
CTAGAGGGACAGCCCCCCCCCAAAGCCCCCAGGGATGTAATTACGTCCCTCCCCCGCTAGGGGGCAGCAG
CGAGCCGCCCGGGGCTCCGCTCCGGTCCGGCGCTCCCCCCGCATCCCCGAGCCGGCAGCGTGCGGGGACA
GCCCGGGCACGGGGAAGGTGGCACGGGATCGCTTTCCTCTGAACGCTTCTCGCTGCTCTTTGAGCCTGCA
GACACCTGGGGGGATACGGGGAAAAAGCTTTAGGCTGAAAGAGAGATTTAGAATGACAGAATCATAGAAC
GGCCTGCGTACGGATGGGGCTCTAGCTCTAGAGCTTGATATCGAATTCCTGCAGCCCCGCTAGAGGGACA
GCCCCCCCCCAAAGCCCCCAGGGATGTAATTACGTCCCTCCCCCGCTAGGGGGCAGCAGCGAGCCGCCCG
GGGCTCCGCTCCGGTCCGGCGCTCCCCCCGCATCCCCGAGCCGGCAGCGTGCGGGGACAGCCCGGGCACG
GGGAAGGTGGCACGGGATCGCTTTCCTCTGAACGCTTCTCGCTGCTCTTTGAGCCTGCAGACACCTGGGG
GGATACGGGGAAAAAGCTTTAGGCTGAAAGAGAGATTTAGAATGACAGAATCATAGAACGGCCTGGGCGC
GCCTGGTGGCGAACGATCAACAGACGGGAGAGGACTAAAGTCTTCGCTGACAGCGACCGGACTCTAGGGG
GTATCCCC
[124 nt withheld, positions 2669-2792]
C
[91 nt withheld, positions 2794-2884]
A
[49 nt withheld, positions 2886-2934]
CCTTTGACGTTGGAGTCCACGTTCTTT
[37 nt withheld, positions 2962-2998]
ACCCTATCTCGGTCTATTCTTTTGATTTATAAGGGATTTTGCCGATTTCGGCCTATTGGTTAAAAAATGA
GCTGATTTAACAAAAATTTAACGCGAATTAATTCTGTGGAATGTGTGTCAGTTAGGCTCAATTAGTCAGC
AACCATAGTCCCGCCCCTAACTCCGCCCATCCCGCCCCTAACTCCGCCCAGTTCCGCCCATTCTCCGCCC
CATGGCTGACTAATTTTTTTTATTTATGCAGAGGCCGAGGCCGCCTCTGCCTCTGAGCTATTCCAGAAGT
AGTGAGGAGGCTTTTTTGGAGGCCTAGGCTTTTGCAAAAAGCTCCCGGGAGCTTGTATATCCATTTTCGG
AGGTTGGGCTTCGGAATCGTTTTCCGGGACGCCGGCTGGATGATCCTCCAGCGCGGGGATCTCATGCTGG
AGTTCTTCGCCCACCCCAACTTGTTTATTGCAGCTTATAATGGTTACAAATAAAGCAATAGCATCACAAA
TTTCACAAATAAAGCATTTTTTTCACTGCATTCTAGTTGTGGTTTGTCCAAACTCATCAATGTATCTTAT
CATGTCTGTATACCGTCGACCTCTAGCTAGAGCTTGGCGTAATCATGGTCATAGCTGTTTCCTGTGTGAA
ATTGTTATCCGCTCACAATTCCACACAACATACGAGCCGGAAGCATAAAGTGTAAAGCCTGGGGTGCCTA
ATGAGTGAGCTAACTCACATTAATTGCGTTGCGCTCACTGCCCGCTTTCCAGTCGGGAAACCTGTCGTGC
CAGCTGCATTAATGAATCGGCCAACGCGCGGGGAGAGGCGGTTTGCGTATTGGGCGCTCTTCCGCTTCCT
CGCTCACTGACTCGCTGCGCTCGGTCGTTCGGCTGCGGCGAGCGGTATCAGCTCACTCAAAGGCGGTAAT
ACGGTTATCCACAGAATCAGGGGATAACGCAGGAAAGAACATGTGAGCAAAAGGCCAGCAAAAGGCCAGG
AACCGTAAAAAGGCCGCGTTGCTGGCGTTTTTCCATAGGCTCCGCCCCCCTGACGAGCATCACAAAAATC
GACGCTCAAGTCAGAGGTGGCGAAACCCGACAGGACTATAAAGATACCAGGCGTTTCCCCCTGGAAGCTC
CCTCGTGCGCTCTCCTGTTCCGACCCTGCCGCTTACCGGATACCTGTCCGCCTTTCTCCCTTCGGGAAGC
GTGGCGCTTTCTCATAGCTCACGCTGTAGGTATCTCAGTTCGGTGTAGGTCGTTCGCTCCAAGCTGGGCT
GTGTGCACGAACCCCCCGTTCAGCCCGACCGCTGCGCCTTATCCGGTAACTATCGTCTTGAGTCCAACCC
GGTAAGACACGACTTATCGCCACTGGCAGCAGCCACTGGTAACAGGATTAGCAGAGCGAGGTATGTAGGC
GGTGCTACAGAGTTCTTGAAGTGGTGGCCTAACTACGGCTACACTAGAAGAACAGTATTTGGTATCTGCG
CTCTGCTGAAGCCAGTTACCTTCGGAAAAAGAGTTGGTAGCTCTTGATCCGGCAAACAAACCACCGCTGG
TAGCGGTGGTTTTTTTGTTTGCAAGCAGCAGATTACGCGCAGAAAAAAAGGATCTCAAGAAGATCCTTTG
ATCTTTTCTACGGGGTCTGACGCTCAGTGGAACGAAAACTCACGTTAAGGGATTTTGGTCATGAGATTAT
CAAAAAGGATCTTCACCTAGATCCTTTTAAATTAAAAATGAAGTTTTAAATCAATCTAAAGTATATATGA
GTAAACTTGGTCTGACAGTTACCAATGCTTAATCAGTGAGGCACCTATCTCAGCGATCTGTCTATTTCGT
TCATCCATAGTTGCCTGACTCCCCGTCGTGTAGATAACTACGATACGGGAGGGCTTACCATCTGGCCCCA
GTGCTGCAATGATACCGCGAGATCCACGCTCACCGGCTCCAGATTTATCAGCAATAAACCAGCCAGCCGG
AAGGGCCGAGCGCAGAAGTGGTCCTGCAACTTTATCCGCCTCCATCCAGTCTATTAATTGTTGCCGGGAA
GCTAGAGTAAGTAGTTCGCCAGTTAATAGTTTGCGCAACGTTGTTGCCATTGCTACAGGCATCGTGGTGT
CACGCTCGTCGTTTGGTATGGCTTCATTCAGCTCCGGTTCCCAACGATCAAGGCGAGTTACATGATCCCC
CATGTTGTGCAAAAAAGCGGTTAGCTCCTTCGGTCCTCCGATCGTTGTCAGAAGTAAGTTGGCCGCAGTG
TTATCACTCATGGTTATGGCAGCACTGCATAATTCTCTTACTGTCATGCCATCCGTAAGATGCTTTTCTG
TGACTGGTGAGTACTCAACCAAGTCATTCTGAGAATAGTGTATGCGGCGACCGAGTTGCTCTTGCCCGGC
GTCAATACGGGATAATACCGCGCCACATAGCAGAACTTTAAAAGTGCTCATCATTGGAAAACGTTCTTCG
GGGCGAAAACTCTCAAGGATCTTACCGCTGTTGAGATCCAGTTCGATGTAACCCACTCGTGCACCCAACT
GATCTTCAGCATCTTTTACTTTCACCAGCGTTTCTGGGTGAGCAAAAACAGGAAGGCAAAATGCCGCAAA
AAAGGGAATAAGGGCGACACGGAAATGTTGAATACTCATACTCTTCCTTTTTCAATATTATTGAAGCATT
TATCAGGGTTATTGTCTCATGAGCGGATACATATTTGAATGTATTTAGAAAAATAAACAAATAGGGGTTC
CGCGCACATTTCCCCGAAAAGTGCCACCTGACGTC
