>Addgene plasmid #161540 | pJM553 ZF10x6-C 3xFLAG-NLS-DsDed-ZF1-PEST in TUPV2 | depositor partial sequence | sequence record 312998 | ZF10x6-C promoter
AGATCTGCGAGGAAGATGGTACGCGAGAAGATGGTTGAGCTGAAGATGGTGACTAAGAAGATGGTACGCG
AGAAGATGGTTGAGCTGAAGATGGTAACGCTCTCTAGAGGGTATATAATGGGGGCCACTAGTCTACTACC
AGAGCTCATCGCTAGC
