>Addgene plasmid #161540 | pJM553 ZF10x6-C 3xFLAG-NLS-DsDed-ZF1-PEST in TUPV2 | depositor partial sequence | sequence record 312999 | 3xFLAG-NLS-DsDed-ZF1-PEST gene
ATGGATTATAAGGATCACGATGGCGACTACAAGGACCACGATATTGACTACAAAGACGATGACGATAAAA
TGGCTCCTAAGAAAAAGCGCAAAGTCGGTATCCATGGCGTTCCCGGATCAGGCTCCGGAAGTGGCTCCAT
GGATAGCACTGAGAACGTCATCAAGCCCTTCATGCGCTTCAAGGTGCACATGGAGGGCTCCGTGAACGGC
CACGAGTTCGAGATCGAGGGCGAGGGCGAGGGCAAGCCCTACGAGGGCACCCAGACCGCCAAGCTCCAGG
TGACCAAGGGCGGCCCCCTGCCCTTCGCCTGGGACATCCTGTCCCCCCAGTTCCAGTACGGCTCCAAGGT
GTACGTGAAGCACCCCGCCGACATCCCCGACTACAAGAAGCTGTCCTTCCCCGAGGGCTTCAAGTGGGAG
AAGGTGATGAACTTCGAGGACGGCGGCGTGGTGACCGTGACCCAGGACTCCTCCCTCCAGGACGGCACCT
TCATCTACCACGTGAAGTTCATCGGCGTGAACTTCCCCTCCGACGGCCCCGTAATGCAGAAGAAAACTCT
GGGCTGGGAGCCCTCCACCGAGCGCCTGTACCCCCGCGACGGCGTGCTGAAGGGCGAGATCCACAAGGCG
CTGAAGCTGAAGGGCGGCGGCCACTACCTGGTGGAGTTCAAGTCAATCTACATGGCCAAGAAGCCCGTGA
AGCTGCCCGGCTACTACTACGTGGACTCCAAGCTGGACATCACCTCCCACAACGAGGACTACACCGTGGT
GGAGCAGTACGAGCGCGCCGAGGCCCGCCACCACCTGTTCCAGTCTGGTTCTGGTTCTGGTTCAGGATCC
GGTACCGGTGGAGCTAGACCCGGGGAGCGCCCCTTCCAGTGTCGCATTTGCATGCGGAACTTTTCGCGCC
AGGACAGGCTTGACAGGCATACCCGTACTCATACCGGTGAAAAACCGTTTCAGTGTCGGATCTGTATGCG
AAATTTCTCCCAGAAGGAGCACTTGGCGGGGCATCTACGTACGCACACCGGCGAGAAGCCATTCCAATGC
CGAATATGCATGCGCAACTTCAGTCGCCGCGACAACCTGAACCGGCACCTAAAAACCCACCTGAGAGGAT
CTGGTTCTGGATCAGGTAGTAGTCATGGATTTCCACCTGAAGTCGAGGAACAGGATGATGGCACCCTCCC
AATGAGCTGTGCCCAAGAGTCCGGGATGGACCGCCATCCAGCAGCTTGCGCATCAGCTCGCATAAATGTT
TAG
